>Addgene plasmid #143264 | TFORF1398 | addgene full sequence | sequence record 396126 | Addgene NGS Result
TTAATGTAGTCTTATGCAATACTCTTGTAGTCTTGCAACATGGTAACGATGAGTTAGCAACATGCCTTAC
AAGGAGAGAAAAAGCACCGTGCATGCCGATTGGTGGAAGTAAGGTGGTACGATCGTGCCTTATTAGGAAG
GCAACAGACGGGTCTGACATGGATTGGACGAACCACTGAATTGCCGCATTGCAGAGATATTGTATTTAAG
TGCCTAGCTCGATACATAAACGGGTCTCTCTGGTTAGACCAGATCTGAGCCTGGGAGCTCTCTGGCTAAC
TAGGGAACCCACTGCTTAAGCCTCAATAAAGCTTGCCTTGAGTGCTTCAAGTAGTGTGTGCCCGTCTGTT
GTGTGACTCTGGTAACTAGAGATCCCTCAGACCCTTTTAGTCAGTGTGGAAAATCTCTAGCAGTGGCGCC
CGAACAGGGACTTGAAAGCGAAAGGGAAACCAGAGGAGCTCTCTCGACGCAGGACTCGGCTTGCTGAAGC
GCGCACGGCAAGAGGCGAGGGGCGGCGACTGGTGAGTACGCCAAAAATTTTGACTAGCGGAGGCTAGAAG
GAGAGAGATGGGTGCGAGAGCGTCAGTATTAAGCGGGGGAGAATTAGATCGCGATGGGAAAAAATTCGGT
TAAGGCCAGGGGGAAAGAAAAAATATAAATTAAAACATATAGTATGGGCAAGCAGGGAGCTAGAACGATT
CGCAGTTAATCCTGGCCTGTTAGAAACATCAGAAGGCTGTAGACAAATACTGGGACAGCTACAACCATCC
CTTCAGACAGGATCAGAAGAACTTAGATCATTATATAATACAGTAGCAACCCTCTATTGTGTGCATCAAA
GGATAGAGATAAAAGACACCAAGGAAGCTTTAGACAAGATAGAGGAAGAGCAAAACAAAAGTAAGACCAC
CGCACAGCAAGCGGCCGCTGATCTTCAGACCTGGAGGAGGAGATATGAGGGACAATTGGAGAAGTGAATT
ATATAAATATAAAGTAGTAAAAATTGAACCATTAGGAGTAGCACCCACCAAGGCAAAGAGAAGAGTGGTG
CAGAGAGAAAAAAGAGCAGTGGGAATAGGAGCTTTGTTCCTTGGGTTCTTGGGAGCAGCAGGAAGCACTA
TGGGCGCAGCGTCAATGACGCTGACGGTACAGGCCAGACAATTATTGTCTGGTATAGTGCAGCAGCAGAA
CAATTTGCTGAGGGCTATTGAGGCGCAACAGCATCTGTTGCAACTCACAGTCTGGGGCATCAAGCAGCTC
CAGGCAAGAATCCTGGCTGTGGAAAGATACCTAAAGGATCAACAGCTCCTGGGGATTTGGGGTTGCTCTG
GAAAACTCATTTGCACCACTGCTGTGCCTTGGAATGCTAGTTGGAGTAATAAATCTCTGGAACAGATTTG
GAATCACACGACCTGGATGGAGTGGGACAGAGAAATTAACAATTACACAAGCTTAATACACTCCTTAATT
GAAGAATCGCAAAACCAGCAAGAAAAGAATGAACAAGAATTATTGGAATTAGATAAATGGGCAAGTTTGT
GGAATTGGTTTAACATAACAAATTGGCTGTGGTATATAAAATTATTCATAATGATAGTAGGAGGCTTGGT
AGGTTTAAGAATAGTTTTTGCTGTACTTTCTATAGTGAATAGAGTTAGGCAGGGATATTCACCATTATCG
TTTCAGACCCACCTCCCAACCCCGAGGGGACCCATGCATTGCATCTCAATTAGTCAGCAACCAGGTGTGG
AAAGTCCCCAGGCTCCCCAGCAGGCAGAAGTATGCAAAGCATGCGTCTCAATTAGTCAGCAACCATAGTC
CCGCCCCTAACTCCGCCCATCCCGCCCCTAACTCCGCCCAGTTCCGCCCATTCTCCGCCCCATGGCTGAC
TAATTTTTTTTATTTATGCAGAGGCCGAGGCCGCCTCGGCCTCTGAGCTATTCCAGAAGTAGTGAGGAGG
CTTTTTTGGAGGCCTAGGCTTTTGCAAAAAGCTTTCTAGAGGTACCACCGGAGCTTACCATGACCGAGTA
CAAGCCCACGGTGCGCCTCGCCACCCGCGACGACGTCCCCAGGGCCGTACGCACCCTCGCCGCCGCGTTC
GCCGACTACCCCGCCACGCGCCACACCGTCGATCCGGACCGCCACATCGAGCGGGTCACCGAGCTGCAAG
AACTCTTCCTCACGCGCGTCGGGCTCGACATCGGCAAGGTGTGGGTCGCGGACGACGGCGCCGCCGTGGC
GGTCTGGACCACGCCGGAGAGCGTCGAAGCGGGGGCGGTGTTCGCCGAGATCGGCCCGCGCATGGCCGAG
TTGAGCGGTTCCCGGCTGGCCGCGCAGCAACAGATGGAAGGCCTCCTGGCGCCGCACCGGCCCAAGGAGC
CCGCGTGGTTCCTGGCCACCGTCGGCGTCTCGCCCGACCACCAGGGCAAGGGTCTGGGCAGCGCCGTCGT
GCTCCCCGGAGTGGAGGCGGCCGAGCGCGCCGGGGTGCCCGCCTTCCTGGAGACCTCCGCGCCCCGCAAC
CTCCCCTTCTACGAGCGGCTCGGCTTCACCGTCACCGCCGACGTCGAGGTGCCCGAAGGACCGCGCACCT
GGTGCATGACCCGCAAGCCCGGTGCCAGTTAACGAATTCTAGATCTTGAGACAAATGGCAGTATTCATCC
ACAATTTTAAAAGAAAAGGGGGGATTGGGGGGTACAGTGCAGGGGAAAGAATAGTAGACATAATAGCAAC
AGACATACAAACTAAAGAATTACAAAAACAAATTACAAAAATTCAAAATTTTCGGGTTTATTACAGGGAC
AGCAGAGATCCACTTTGGCGCCGGCTCGAGGCCTGCAGGTGCAAAGATGGATAAAGTTTTAAACAGAGAG
GAATCTTTGCAGCTAATGGACCTTCTAGGTCTTGAAAGGAGTGGGAATTGGCTCCGGTGCCCGTCAGTGG
GCAGAGCGCACATCGCCCACAGTCCCCGAGAAGTTGGGGGGAGGGGTCGGCAATTGAACCGGTGCCTAGA
GAAGGTGGCGCGGGGTAAACTGGGAAAGTGATGTCGTGTACTGGCTCCGCCTTTTTCCCGAGGGTGGGGG
AGAACCGTATATAAGTGCAGTAGTCGCCGTGAACGTTCTTTTTCGCAACGGGTTTGCCGCCAGAACACAG
GTAAGTGCCGTGTGTGGTTCCCGCGGGCCTGGCCTCTTTACGGGTTATGGCCCTTGCGTGCCTTGAATTA
CTTCCACCTGGCTGCAGTACGTGATTCTTGATCCCGAGCTTCGGGTTGGAAGTGGGTGGGAGAGTTCGAG
GCCTTGCGCTTAAGGAGCCCCTTCGCCTCGTGCTTGAGTTGAGGCCTGGCCTGGGCGCTGGGGCCGCCGC
GTGCGAATCTGGTGGCACCTTCGCGCCTGTCTCGCTGCTTTCGATAAGTCTCTAGCCATTTAAAATTTTT
GATGACCTGCTGCGACGCTTTTTTTCTGGCAAGATAGTCTTGTAAATGCGGGCCAAGATCTGCACACTGG
TATTTCGGTTTTTGGGGCCGCGGGCGGCGACGGGGCCCGTGCGTCCCAGCGCACATGTTCGGCGAGGCGG
GGCCTGCGAGCGCGGCCACCGAGAATCGGACGGGGGTAGTCTCAAGCTGGCCGGCCTGCTCTGGTGCCTG
GCCTCGCGCCGCCGTGTATCGCCCCGCCCTGGGCGGCAAGGCTGGCCCGGTCGGCACCAGTTGCGTGAGC
GGAAAGATGGCCGCTTCCCGGCCCTGCTGCAGGGAGCTCAAAATGGAGGACGCGGCGCTCGGGAGAGCGG
GCGGGTGAGTCACCCACACAAAGGAAAAGGGCCTTTCCGTCCTCAGCCGTCGCTTCATGTGACTCCACGG
AGTACCGGGCGCCGTCCAGGCACCTCGATTAGTTCTCGAGCTTTTGGAGTACGTCGTCTTTAGGTTGGGG
GGAGGGGTTTTATGCGATGGAGTTTCCCCACACTGAGTGGGTGGAGACTGAAGTTAGGCCAGCTTGGCAC
TTGATGTAATTCTCCTTGGAATTTGCCCTTTTTGAGTTTGGATCTTGGTTCATTCTCAAGCCTCAGACAG
TGGTTCAAAGTTTTTTTCTTCCATTTCAGGTGTCGTGAGGCTAGCACCGCCACCATGAAACCTGCTCAAA
GAAACTTGTATCGAGATGTGATGCTGGAGAACTACAGCAACCTAGTCACAGTGGGCTGTCAAGTCACCAA
ACCGGATGTGATATTCAAGTTGGAGCAAGAAGAGGAGCCCTGGGTGATGGAGGAAGAAATGTTTGGGAGG
CACTGTCCAGAACCCAGAAGAGGAGAGAACTGCTGTGCGTCTGAAGTGATGGCGGAGGGCTTGAAGTTCA
AAGATGTGGTCATTTACTTCTCTCAAAAGGAGTGGGAATGCTTGCACTCTGCTCAGAAGGATTTGTACCG
AGATGTAATGTTGGAAAATTACGGCAACCTGGTCTTACTGGGGCTTTCTGATACTAAGCCAAATGTGATC
TCCTTATTGGAGCAGAAGAAAGAGCCCTGGATGGTTAAGAGGAAGGAGACAAAAGAATGGTGTCCAGATT
GGGAGTTTGGAAGAGAAACCAAGAATTTATCTCCAAAGGAAAACATTTATGAAATTAGATCACCACAACA
GGAGAAGGCCAGAGTTATCAGAGAAATCAGATGCCAGGTGGAGAGACAACAGGGTCATCAGGAGGGACAT
TTCAGACCAGCTGTAATACCATTTACTTCCATGCAGTGCACAGCCCATAGAGAATATCAGTGGCTTCATA
CTGGAGAGAAATCCTGTGAATGCAGGAAATGTAAGAATGCTTTTAGGTACCAGTCATGTCCTATTCAACA
TGAAATAATTCATAATAAGGAAAAAGAACCTGAATGTGGAGAATGTAGGAAAATCTTTAATAGTGGATCA
GACTTGATTAAGCATCAGACGCTTCATGAAAGCAAAAAACATAGTGAAAATAACAAATGTGCCTTTAATC
ATGATTCTGGAATTACTCAACCTCAGAGCATTAATACTGGAGAGAAACCTCATAAATGTAAGGAATGTGG
GAAAGCCTTTCGTTCCAGCTCACAAATTAGTCAGCATCAGAGGATGCATCTTGGTGAGAAACCCTATAAG
TGTAGGGAGTGTGGGAAAGCCTTTCCATCCACTGCACAGCTTAATCTACATCAGAGGATCCATACTGATG
AGAAATACTATGAAAGTAAGGCGTGTGGGAAGGCCTTTACCCGTCCCTCACACCTTTTTCGACATCAAAG
AATCCATACGGGTGAGAAACCCCATAAATGTAAGGAATGTGGAAAGGCTTTTCGTTATGACACACAGCTG
AGCCTTCATCAGATAATCCATACTGGTGAAAGACGCTATGAATGCAGGGAGTGTGGAAAGGTGTACAGTT
GTGCCTCACAGCTGAGTCTACATCAAAGAATTCATACTGGTGAGAAACCCCATGAATGTAAGGAATGTGG
GAAAGCCTTTATCTCTGATTCACATCTTATTCGACATCAGAGTGTCCATACTGGGGAGAAACCCTGTAAG
TGTAAGGAATGTGGGAAGTCCTTTCGTCGTGGCTCAGAACTTACCCGACATCAGAGAGCTCATACTGGTG
AAAAACCCTATGAGTGTAAGGAATGTGAAAAGGCCTTTACTTGTAGCACAGAACTTGTTCGACATCAAAA
AGTTCACACTGGGGAGAGACCCCATAAGTGTAAGGAATGTGGGAAGGCTTTCATTCGAAGGTCAGAACTC
ACACATCATGAGAGAAGTCACACTGGTGAGAAACCCTACGAGTGTAAGGAGTGTGGGAAGCCCTTTGGTG
GTGGCTCAGAACTTAGTTAGTAATGAACTAGTCCGTAACTTGAAAGTATTTCGATTTCTTGGCTTTATAT
ATCTTGTGGAAAGGACGATGTTCGTCGTGAGAAGTGTCCGGTACGCGTTAAGTCGACAATCAACCTCTGG
ATTACAAAATTTGTGAAAGATTGACTGGTATTCTTAACTATGTTGCTCCTTTTACGCTATGTGGATACGC
TGCTTTAATGCCTTTGTATCATGCTATTGCTTCCCGTATGGCTTTCATTTTCTCCTCCTTGTATAAATCC
TGGTTGCTGTCTCTTTATGAGGAGTTGTGGCCCGTTGTCAGGCAACGTGGCGTGGTGTGCACTGTGTTTG
CTGACGCAACCCCCACTGGTTGGGGCATTGCCACCACCTGTCAGCTCCTTTCCGGGACTTTCGCTTTCCC
CCTCCCTATTGCCACGGCGGAACTCATCGCCGCCTGCCTTGCCCGCTGCTGGACAGGGGCTCGGCTGTTG
GGCACTGACAATTCCGTGGTGTTGTCGGGGAAATCATCGTCCTTTCCTTGGCTGCTCGCCTGTGTTGCCA
CCTGGATTCTGCGCGGGACGTCCTTCTGCTACGTCCCTTCGGCCCTCAATCCAGCGGACCTTCCTTCCCG
CGGCCTGCTGCCGGCTCTGCGGCCTCTTCCGCGTCTTCGCCTTCGCCCTCAGACGAGTCGGATCTCCCTT
TGGGCCGCCTCCCCGCGTCGACTTTAAGACCAATGACTTACAAGGCAGCTGTAGATCTTAGCCACTTTTT
AAAAGAAAAGGGGGGACTGGAAGGGCTAATTCACTCCCAACGAAGACAAGATCTGCTTTTTGCTTGTACT
GGGTCTCTCTGGTTAGACCAGATCTGAGCCTGGGAGCTCTCTGGCTAACTAGGGAACCCACTGCTTAAGC
CTCAATAAAGCTTGCCTTGAGTGCTTCAAGTAGTGTGTGCCCGTCTGTTGTGTGACTCTGGTAACTAGAG
ATCCCTCAGACCCTTTTAGTCAGTGTGGAAAATCTCTAGCAGTACGTATAGTAGTTCATGTCATCTTATT
ATTCAGTATTTATAACTTGCAAAGAAATGAATATCAGAGAGTGAGAGGAACTTGTTTATTGCAGCTTATA
ATGGTTACAAATAAAGCAATAGCATCACAAATTTCACAAATAAAGCATTTTTTTCACTGCATTCTAGTTG
TGGTTTGTCCAAACTCATCAATGTATCTTATCATGTCTGGCTCTAGCTATCCCGCCCCTAACTCCGCCCA
TCCCGCCCCTAACTCCGCCCAGTTCCGCCCATTCTCCGCCCCATGGCTGACTAATTTTTTTTATTTATGC
AGAGGCCGAGGCCGCCTCGGCCTCTGAGCTATTCCAGAAGTAGTGAGGAGGCTTTTTTGGAGGCCTAGGG
ACGTACCCAATTCGCCCTATAGTGAGTCGTATTACGCGCGCTCACTGGCCGTCGTTTTACAACGTCGTGA
CTGGGAAAACCCTGGCGTTACCCAACTTAATCGCCTTGCAGCACATCCCCCTTTCGCCAGCTGGCGTAAT
AGCGAAGAGGCCCGCACCGATCGCCCTTCCCAACAGTTGCGCAGCCTGAATGGCGAATGGG
[124 nt withheld, positions 7412-7535]
C
[91 nt withheld, positions 7537-7627]
A
[49 nt withheld, positions 7629-7677]
CCTTTGACGTTGGAGTCCACGTTCTTT
[37 nt withheld, positions 7705-7741]
ACCCTATCTCGGTCTATTCTTTTGATTTATAAGGGATTTTGCCGATTTCGGCCTATTGGTTAAAAAATGA
GCTGATTTAACAAAAATTTAACGCGAATTTTAACAAAATATTAACGCTTACAATTTAGGTGGCACTTTTC
GGGGAAATGTGCGCGGAACCCCTATTTGTTTATTTTTCTAAATACATTCAAATATGTATCCGCTCATGAG
ACAATAACCCTGATAAATGCTTCAATAATATTGAAAAAGGAAGAGTATGAGTATTCAACATTTCCGTGTC
GCCCTTATTCCCTTTTTTGCGGCATTTTGCCTTCCTGTTTTTGCTCACCCAGAAACGCTGGTGAAAGTAA
AAGATGCTGAAGATCAGTTGGGTGCACGAGTGGGTTACATCGAACTGGATCTCAACAGCGGTAAGATCCT
TGAGAGTTTTCGCCCCGAAGAACGTTTTCCAATGATGAGCACTTTTAAAGTTCTGCTATGTGGCGCGGTA
TTATCCCGTATTGACGCCGGGCAAGAGCAACTCGGTCGCCGCATACACTATTCTCAGAATGACTTGGTTG
AGTACTCACCAGTCACAGAAAAGCATCTTACGGATGGCATGACAGTAAGAGAATTATGCAGTGCTGCCAT
AACCATGAGTGATAACACTGCGGCCAACTTACTTCTGACAACGATCGGAGGACCGAAGGAGCTAACCGCT
TTTTTGCACAACATGGGGGATCATGTAACTCGCCTTGATCGTTGGGAACCGGAGCTGAATGAAGCCATAC
CAAACGACGAGCGTGACACCACGATGCCTGTAGCAATGGCAACAACGTTGCGCAAACTATTAACTGGCGA
ACTACTTACTCTAGCTTCCCGGCAACAATTAATAGACTGGATGGAGGCGGATAAAGTTGCAGGACCACTT
CTGCGCTCGGCCCTTCCGGCTGGCTGGTTTATTGCTGATAAATCTGGAGCCGGTGAGCGTGGGTCTCGCG
GTATCATTGCAGCACTGGGGCCAGATGGTAAGCCCTCCCGTATCGTAGTTATCTACACGACGGGGAGTCA
GGCAACTATGGATGAACGAAATAGACAGATCGCTGAGATAGGTGCCTCACTGATTAAGCATTGGTAACTG
TCAGACCAAGTTTACTCATATATACTTTAGATTGATTTAAAACTTCATTTTTAATTTAAAAGGATCTAGG
TGAAGATCCTTTTTGATAATCTCATGACCAAAATCCCTTAACGTGAGTTTTCGTTCCACTGAGCGTCAGA
CCCCGTAGAAAAGATCAAAGGATCTTCTTGAGATCCTTTTTTTCTGCGCGTAATCTGCTGCTTGCAAACA
AAAAAACCACCGCTACCAGCGGTGGTTTGTTTGCCGGATCAAGAGCTACCAACTCTTTTTCCGAAGGTAA
CTGGCTTCAGCAGAGCGCAGATACCAAATACTGTTCTTCTAGTGTAGCCGTAGTTAGGCCACCACTTCAA
GAACTCTGTAGCACCGCCTACATACCTCGCTCTGCTAATCCTGTTACCAGTGGCTGCTGCCAGTGGCGAT
AAGTCGTGTCTTACCGGGTTGGACTCAAGACGATAGTTACCGGATAAGGCGCAGCGGTCGGGCTGAACGG
GGGGTTCGTGCACACAGCCCAGCTTGGAGCGAACGACCTACACCGAACTGAGATACCTACAGCGTGAGCT
ATGAGAAAGCGCCACGCTTCCCGAAGGGAGAAAGGCGGACAGGTATCCGGTAAGCGGCAGGGTCGGAACA
GGAGAGCGCACGAGGGAGCTTCCAGGGGGAAACGCCTGGTATCTTTATAGTCCTGTCGGGTTTCGCCACC
TCTGACTTGAGCGTCGATTTTTGTGATGCTCGTCAGGGGGGCGGAGCCTATGGAAAAACGCCAGCAACGC
GGCCTTTTTACGGTTCCTGGCCTTTTGCTGGCCTTTTGCTCACATGTTCTTTCCTGCGTTATCCCCTGAT
TCTGTGGATAACCGTATTACCGCCTTTGAGTGAGCTGATACCGCTCGCCGCAGCCGAACGACCGAGCGCA
GCGAGTCAGTGAGCGAGGAAGCGGAAGAGCGCCCAATACGCAAACCGCCTCTCCCCGCGCGTTGGCCGAT
TCATTAATGCAGCTGGCACGACAGGTTTCCCGACTGGAAAGCGGGCAGTGAGCGCAACGCAATTAATGTG
AGTTAGCTCACTCATTAGGCACCCCAGGCTTTACACTTTATGCTTCCGGCTCGTATGTTGTGTGGAATTG
TGAGCGGATAACAATTTCACACAGGAAACAGCTATGACCATGATTACGCCAAGCGCGCAATTAACCCTCA
CTAAAGGGAACAAAAGCTGGAGCTGCAAGC
Features (pLannotate 1.2.2; 33 found; start..end, strand, type, name):
      5..231     +  promoter       RSV promoter: Rous sarcoma virus enhancer/promoter
    232..412     +  LTR            5' LTR (truncated): truncated 5' long terminal repeat (LTR) from HIV-1
    459..584     +  misc_feature   HIV-1 Ψ: packaging signal of human immunodeficiency virus type 1
    568..931     +  CDS            HIV-1 gag (fragment): gag protein from human immunodeficiency virus 1; gag
   1077..1310    +  misc_feature   RRE: The Rev response element (RRE) of HIV-1 allows for Rev-dependent mRNA export from the nucleus to the cytoplasm.
   1687..1713    +  CDS            Rev (fragment): human immunodeficiency virus 1 (HIV-1) Rev protein; rev; enhances nuclear export of unspliced and incompletely spliced viral mRNAs
   1720..1743    +  promoter       SV40 promoter (fragment): SV40 early promoter
   1744..1815    +  promoter       SV40 promoter (fragment): SV40 enhancer and early promoter
   1839..1974    +  rep_origin     SV40 ori: SV40 origin of replication
   2020..2616    +  CDS            PuroR (fragment): puromycin N-acetyltransferase; pac from Streptomyces; confers resistance to puromycin
   2665..2782    +  misc_feature   cPPT/CTS: central polypurine tract and central termination sequence of HIV-1
   2847..2913    +  CDS            small t antigen (fragment): SV40 (simian virus 40) small t antigen
   2920..4098    +  promoter       EF-1α promoter: strong constitutive promoter for human elongation factor EF-1α
   4115..4282    +  CDS            ZNF25 (fragment): ZNF25_HUMAN - Also known as KOX19. Experimental evidence at protein level: Swiss-Prot protein existence level 1. May be involved in transcriptional regulation. From Homo sapiens (Human).
   4331..4597    +  CDS            ZNF720 (fragment): ZN720_HUMAN - Experimental evidence at protein level: Swiss-Prot protein existence level 1. From Homo sapiens (Human).
   5591..5607    +  CDS            CCR5TC (fragment): zinc-finger domain from the CCR5-224 (+) zinc-finger nuclease that recognizes the left half-site target sequence in the human CCR5 gene (Perez et al., 2008; Gross et al., 2013)
   5843..5896    +  promoter       U6 promoter (fragment): RNA polymerase III promoter for human U6 snRNA
   5938..6526    +  misc_feature   WPRE: woodchuck hepatitis virus posttranscriptional regulatory element
   6577..6596    +  misc_feature   cPPT/CTS (fragment): central polypurine tract and central termination sequence of HIV-1
   6598..6831    +  LTR            3' LTR (ΔU3): self-inactivating 3' long terminal repeat (LTR) from HIV-1
   6909..7030    +  polyA_signal   SV40 poly(A) signal: SV40 polyadenylation signal
   7070..7205    +  rep_origin     SV40 ori: SV40 origin of replication
   7226..7244    -  promoter       T7 promoter: promoter for bacteriophage T7 RNA polymerase
   7252..7407    +  CDS            lacZα (fragment): LacZα fragment of β-galactosidase; lacZ fragment
   7412..7840    +  rep_origin     f1 ori (sequence partly withheld): f1 bacteriophage origin of replication; arrow indicates direction of (+) strand synthesis
   7893..7997    +  promoter       AmpR promoter: bla
   7998..8858    +  CDS            AmpR: β-lactamase; bla; confers resistance to ampicillin, carbenicillin, and related antibiotics
   9029..9617    +  rep_origin     ori: high-copy-number ColE1/pMB1/pBR322/pUC origin of replication
   9800..9892    +  CDS            lacI (fragment): lac repressor; lacI; The lac repressor binds to the lac operator to inhibit transcription in E. coli. This inhibition can be relieved by adding lactose or isopropyl-β-D-thiogalactopyranoside (IPTG).
   9905..9926    +  protein_bind   CAP binding site: CAP binding activates transcription in the presence of cAMP. E. coli catabolite activator protein
   9941..9971    +  promoter       lac promoter: promoter for the E. coli lac operon
   9979..9995    +  protein_bind   lac operator: The lac repressor binds to the lac operator to inhibit transcription in E. coli. This inhibition can be relieved by adding lactose or isopropyl-β-D-thiogalactopyranoside (IPTG). lac repressor encoded by lacI
  10040..10058   +  promoter       T3 promoter: promoter for bacteriophage T3 RNA polymerase
