[The description below was written by a language model from this plasmid's Addgene catalogue record and pLannotate feature annotations shown in this document.]
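Description:
TFORF1398 is a third-generation-style, self-inactivating lentiviral expression plasmid built on the pLX_TRC317 backbone and carrying the human zinc-finger transcription factor ZNF568 (also known as ZFP568) as an open reading frame of roughly 1.8 kb. It belongs to a barcoded transcription factor ORF collection in which each construct carries a unique 24-bp barcode, so that the identity of the overexpressed factor can be read out in pooled screens. The sequenced record is about 10.1 kb, consistent with the stated backbone plus insert. In bacteria the plasmid is maintained through a high-copy ColE1/pUC-type origin and ampicillin resistance (β-lactamase), and an f1 origin is also present. The depositor cautions that recombination can occur during propagation, as is common for LTR-containing plasmids.

The viral genome is transcribed from an RSV promoter fused to a truncated HIV-1 5' LTR and includes the Ψ packaging signal with a gag fragment, the Rev response element for nuclear export of the unspliced RNA, a cPPT/CTS element, WPRE to enhance transcript expression, and a ΔU3 3' LTR followed by an SV40 polyadenylation signal. Within this unit, an SV40 early promoter drives puromycin N-acetyltransferase for selection of transduced mammalian cells, and the strong constitutive EF-1α promoter drives the ZNF568 ORF. The automated annotation does not label ZNF568 itself. The hits to ZNF25, ZNF720 and a CCR5 zinc-finger domain downstream of EF-1α most likely reflect homology between KRAB/zinc-finger family members and the insert, and the barcode is not annotated either. The construct is used to produce lentivirus for stable ZNF568 overexpression, for example in directed differentiation screens.
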