Addgene plasmid #143264: TFORF1398
Purpose: Lentiviral vector for overexpressing transcription factor ORFs with unique 24-bp barcodes. Barcodes facilitate identification of transcription factors in pooled screens.
Depositing lab: Feng Zhang. Depositing organization: Broad Institute. Publication: A transcription factor atlas of directed differentiation. Joung J, Ma S, Tay T, Geiger-Schuller KR, Kirchgatterer PC, Verdine VK, Guo B, Arias-Garcia MA, Allen WE, Singh A, Kuksenko O, Abudayyeh OO, Gootenberg JS, Fu Z, Macrae RK, Buenrostro JD, Regev A, Zhang F. Cell. 2023 Jan 5;186(1):209-229.e26. doi: 10.1016/j.cell.2022.11.026. PubMed 36608654.
Backbone
  Vector backbone: pLX_TRC317
  Backbone manufacturer: Broad Institute Genetic Perturbation Platform
  Backbone size w/o insert (bp): 8264
  Vector type: Mammalian Expression, Lentiviral
  Selectable markers: Puromycin
Growth in bacteria
  Bacterial resistance: Ampicillin, 100 μg/mL
  Growth temperature: 37°C
  Growth strain: NEB Stable
  Copy number: High Copy
Gene/Insert
  Gene/Insert name: ZNF568
  Species: H. sapiens (human)
  Insert size (bp): 1817
  Entrez Gene: ZNF568 (a.k.a. ZFP568)
  Promoter: EF1a
  Cloning method: Unknown
  Sequencing primers: 5′ GGGTGGAGACTGAAGTTAGGCCAG; 3′ CACATAGCGTAAAAGGAGCAACATAG
Terms and licenses: Academic/Nonprofit Terms; Industry Terms: Not Available to Industry
Depositor comments: NM_001204839,XM_017026775,ENST00000455427 . The transcription factor ORF portion of this plasmid was synthesized by Genewiz. Please test multiple small colonies in case of plasmid recombination. To make this collection available in a timely manner, a portion of this collection was not fully sequenced by Addgene. If an Addgene verified full plasmid sequence is not available, please contact us prior to placing an order to request the full sequence.
How to cite: TFORF1398 was a gift from Feng Zhang (Addgene plasmid # 143264 ; http://n2t.net/addgene:143264 ; RRID:Addgene_143264)
