>Addgene plasmid #143264 | TFORF1398 | depositor partial sequence | sequence record 281930 | Insert
ACCGCCACCATGAAACCTGCTCAAAGAAACTTGTATCGAGATGTGATGCTGGAGAACTACAGCAACCTAG
TCACAGTGGGCTGTCAAGTCACCAAACCGGATGTGATATTCAAGTTGGAGCAAGAAGAGGAGCCCTGGGT
GATGGAGGAAGAAATGTTTGGGAGGCACTGTCCAGAACCCAGAAGAGGAGAGAACTGCTGTGCGTCTGAA
GTGATGGCGGAGGGCTTGAAGTTCAAAGATGTGGTCATTTACTTCTCTCAAAAGGAGTGGGAATGCTTGC
ACTCTGCTCAGAAGGATTTGTACCGAGATGTAATGTTGGAAAATTACGGCAACCTGGTCTTACTGGGGCT
TTCTGATACTAAGCCAAATGTGATCTCCTTATTGGAGCAGAAGAAAGAGCCCTGGATGGTTAAGAGGAAG
GAGACAAAAGAATGGTGTCCAGATTGGGAGTTTGGAAGAGAAACCAAGAATTTATCTCCAAAGGAAAACA
TTTATGAAATTAGATCACCACAACAGGAGAAGGCCAGAGTTATCAGAGAAATCAGATGCCAGGTGGAGAG
ACAACAGGGTCATCAGGAGGGACATTTCAGACCAGCTGTAATACCATTTACTTCCATGCAGTGCACAGCC
CATAGAGAATATCAGTGGCTTCATACTGGAGAGAAATCCTGTGAATGCAGGAAATGTAAGAATGCTTTTA
GGTACCAGTCATGTCCTATTCAACATGAAATAATTCATAATAAGGAAAAAGAACCTGAATGTGGAGAATG
TAGGAAAATCTTTAATAGTGGATCAGACTTGATTAAGCATCAGACGCTTCATGAAAGCAAAAAACATAGT
GAAAATAACAAATGTGCCTTTAATCATGATTCTGGAATTACTCAACCTCAGAGCATTAATACTGGAGAGA
AACCTCATAAATGTAAGGAATGTGGGAAAGCCTTTCGTTCCAGCTCACAAATTAGTCAGCATCAGAGGAT
GCATCTTGGTGAGAAACCCTATAAGTGTAGGGAGTGTGGGAAAGCCTTTCCATCCACTGCACAGCTTAAT
CTACATCAGAGGATCCATACTGATGAGAAATACTATGAAAGTAAGGCGTGTGGGAAGGCCTTTACCCGTC
CCTCACACCTTTTTCGACATCAAAGAATCCATACGGGTGAGAAACCCCATAAATGTAAGGAATGTGGAAA
GGCTTTTCGTTATGACACACAGCTGAGCCTTCATCAGATAATCCATACTGGTGAAAGACGCTATGAATGC
AGGGAGTGTGGAAAGGTGTACAGTTGTGCCTCACAGCTGAGTCTACATCAAAGAATTCATACTGGTGAGA
AACCCCATGAATGTAAGGAATGTGGGAAAGCCTTTATCTCTGATTCACATCTTATTCGACATCAGAGTGT
CCATACTGGGGAGAAACCCTGTAAGTGTAAGGAATGTGGGAAGTCCTTTCGTCGTGGCTCAGAACTTACC
CGACATCAGAGAGCTCATACTGGTGAAAAACCCTATGAGTGTAAGGAATGTGAAAAGGCCTTTACTTGTA
GCACAGAACTTGTTCGACATCAAAAAGTTCACACTGGGGAGAGACCCCATAAGTGTAAGGAATGTGGGAA
GGCTTTCATTCGAAGGTCAGAACTCACACATCATGAGAGAAGTCACACTGGTGAGAAACCCTACGAGTGT
AAGGAGTGTGGGAAGCCCTTTGGTGGTGGCTCAGAACTTAGTTAGTAATGAACTAGTCCGTAACTTGAAA
GTATTTCGATTTCTTGGCTTTATATATCTTGTGGAAAGGACGATGTTCGTCGTGAGAAGTGTCCGGT
