>Addgene plasmid #143264 | TFORF1398 | depositor partial sequence | sequence record 281931 | Barcode
TGTTCGTCGTGAGAAGTGTCCGGT
